>Addgene plasmid #10921 | pFLAG/HA-DGCR8 | depositor full sequence | sequence record 6818 | Author sequence
GACGGATCGGGAGATCTCCCGATCCCCTATGGTCGACTCTCAGTACAATCTGCTCTGATGCCGCATAGTT
AAGCCAGTATCTGCTCCCTGCTTGTGTGTTGGAGGTCGCTGAGTAGTGCGCGAGCAAAATTTAAGCTACA
ACAAGGCAAGGCTTGACCGACAATTGCATGAAGAATCTGCTTAGGGTTAGGCGTTTTGCGCTGCTTCGCG
ATGTACGGGCCAGATATACGCGTTGACATTGATTATTGACTAGTTATTAATAGTAATCAATTACGGGGTC
ATTAGTTCATAGCCCATATATGGAGTTCCGCGTTACATAACTTACGGTAAATGGCCCGCCTGGCTGACCG
CCCAACGACCCCCGCCCATTGACGTCAATAATGACGTATGTTCCCATAGTAACGCCAATAGGGACTTTCC
ATTGACGTCAATGGGTGGACTATTTACGGTAAACTGCCCACTTGGCAGTACATCAAGTGTATCATATGCC
AAGTACGCCCCCTATTGACGTCAATGACGGTAAATGGCCCGCCTGGCATTATGCCCAGTACATGACCTTA
TGGGACTTTCCTACTTGGCAGTACATCTACGTATTAGTCATCGCTATTACCATGGTGATGCGGTTTTGGC
AGTACATCAATGGGCGTGGATAGCGGTTTGACTCACGGGGATTTCCAAGTCTCCACCCCATTGACGTCAA
TGGGAGTTTGTTTTGGCACCAAAATCAACGGGACTTTCCAAAATGTCGTAACAACTCCGCCCCATTGACG
CAAATGGGCGGTAGGCGTGTACGGTGGGAGGTCTATATAAGCAGAGCTCTCTGGCTAACTAGAGAACCCA
CTGCTTACTGGCTTATCGAAATTAATACGACTCACTATAGGGAGACCCAAGCTTGGTACCGAGCTCGGAT
CGATCCATCGATAGTGTGGTGGAATTCTGATCGCCGCCGCCATGGACTACAAGGACGACGATGACAAGTA
CCCTTATGACGTGCCCGATTACGCTTTGAACCAGATATCAACAAGTTTGTACAAAAAAGCAGGCTCCACC
ATGGGAACCAATTCAGTCGACATGGAGACAGATGAGAGCCCCTCTCCGCTCCCGTGTGGGCCCGCAGGAG
AAGCGGTGATGGAGAGCCGAGCTCGCCCCTTCCAAGCGCTGCCCCGTGAGCAGTCTCCACCACCTCCCCT
GCAAACGTCCAGTGGTGCAGAGGTAATGGACGTTGGCTCTGGTGGTGATGGACAGTCCGAACTCCCTGCT
GAGGACCCCTTCAACTTCTACGGAGCTTCTCTTCTCTCCAAAGGATCCTTCTCTAAGGGCCGCCTCCTCA
TAGACCCGAACTGTAGTGGCCACAGCCCGCGCACCGCCCGGCACGCACCTGCGGTCCGGAAGTTCTCCCC
TGACCTTAAGTTGCTTAAGGATGTAAAGATTAGCGTGAGCTTTACCGAGAGCTGCAGGAGTAAGGACAGG
AAGGTGCTGTACACAGGAGCAGAGCGCGACGTGCGGGCGGAGTGCGGTCTGCTCCTTAGCCCTGTCAGTG
GGGACGTGCATGCTTGTCCCTTTGGCGGGAGTGTTGGTGACGGGGTAGGCATAGGGGGTGAGAGTGCTGA
TAAGAAGGATGAGGAGAATGAGCTGGATCAGGAAAAGAGAGTGGAGTATGCAGTGCTCGATGAGTTAGAA
GATTTTACTGACAATTTGGAGCTAGATGAAGAAGGAGCAGGCGGGTTCACGGCTAAAGCAATCGTTCAGA
GAGACAGAGTGGATGAAGAGGCCTTGAATTTCCCCTACGAGGATGACTTTGACAACGATGTGGATGCTCT
GCTGGAAGAAGGCCTTTGTGCCCCCAAAAAGAGGCGAACAGAGGAAAAATATGGCGGAGACAGCGACCAT
CCGTCCGATGGAGAGACAAGTGTGCAGCCGATGATGACCAAGATTAAAACAGTGCTCAAAAGTCGTGGCC
GCCCACCTACAGAGCCGCTGCCCGACGGGTGGATCATGACATTCCATAACTCTGGAGTCCCGGTGTACCT
ACACAGAGAGTCTCGGGTGGTCACCTGGTCCAGGCCATACTTCTTGGGAACGGGAAGCATACGGAAACAC
GACCCTCCTCTGAGTAGCATCCCTTGTCTGCATTATAAGAAAATGAAGGACAACGAGGAACGGGAGCAAA
GCAGTGACCTCACCCCTAGTGGGGATGTGTCCCCCGTCAAGCCCCTGAGCCGATCTGCAGAGCTGGAGTT
TCCCCTGGATGAGCCTGACTCTATGGGTGCTGACCCGGGGCCCCCGGACGAGAAAGACCCACTAGGGGCT
GAGGCAGCCCCTGGGGCCCTGGGGCAGGTGAAGGCCAAAGTCGAGGTGTGCAAAGATGAATCCGTTGATC
TCGAGGAATTTCGAAGCTACCTGGAGAAGCGTTTTGACTTTGAGCAAGTTACTGTGAAAAAATTCAGGAC
TTGGGCTGAGCGGCGGCAATTCAATCGGGAAATGAAGCGGAAGCAGGCGGAGTCCGAGAGGCCCATCTTG
CCAGCCAATCAGAAGCTCATTACTTTATCAGTGCAAGATGCACCCACAAAGAAAGAGTTTGTTATTAACC
CCAACGGGAAATCCGAGGTCTGCATCCTGCACGAGTACATGCAGCGTGTCCTCAAGGTCCGCCCTGTCTA
TAATTTCTTTGAATGTGAGAACCCAAGTGAGCCTTTTGGTGCCTCGGTGACCATTGATGGTGTGACTTAC
GGATCTGGAACTGCAAGCAGCAAAAAACTTGCGAAGAATAAAGCTGCCCGAGCTACACTGGAAATCCTCA
TCCCTGACTTTGTTAAACAGACCTCTGAAGAGAAGCCCAAAGACAGTGAAGAACTCGAGTATTTTAACCA
CATCAGCATCGAGGACTCGCGGGTCTACGAGCTGACCAGCAAGGCTGGGCTGTTGTCTCCATATCAGATC
CTCCACGAGTGCCTTAAAAGAAACCATGGGATGGGTGACACGTCTATCAAGTTTGAAGTGGTTCCTGGGA
AAAACCAGAAGAGTGAATACGTCATGGCGTGTGGCAAGCACACAGTGCGCGGGTGGTGTAAGAACAAGAG
AGTTGGAAAGCAGTTAGCCTCACAGAAGATCCTTCAGCTGCTGCACCCACATGTCAAGAACTGGGGGTCT
TTACTGCGCATGTATGGCCGTGAGAGCAGCAAGATGGTCAAGCAGGAGACATCGGACAAGAGTGTGATTG
AGCTGCAGCAGTATGCCAAGAAGAACAAGCCCAACCTGCACATCCTCAGCAAGCTCCAAGAGGAGATGAA
GAGGCTAGCTGAGGAAAGGGAGGAGACTCGAAAGAAGCCCAAGATGTCCATTGTGGCGTCCGCCCAGCCT
GGCGGTGAGCCCCTGTGCACCGTGGACGTGTGAGCGGCCGCACTCGAGATATCTAGACCCAGCTTTCTTG
TACAAAGTGGTTGATATCCAGCACAGTGGCGGCCGCTCAAGTCTAGAGGGCCCGCGGTTCGAAGGTAAGC
CTATCCCTAACCCTCTCCTCGGTCTCGATTCTACGCGTACCTGATCCGCGGCCGCATAGATAACTGATCC
AGTGTGCTGGAATTAATTCGCTGTCTGCGAGGGCCAGCTGTTGGGGTGAGTACTCCCTCTCAAAAGCGGG
CATGACTTCTGCGCTAAGATTGTCAGTTTCCAAAAACGAGGAGGATTTGATATTCACCTGGCCCGCGGTG
ATGCCTTTGAGGGTGGCCGCGTCCATCTGGTCAGAAAAGACAATCTTTTTGTTGTCAAGCTTGAGGTGTG
GCAGGCTTGAGATCTGGCCATACACTTGAGTGACAATGACATCCACTTTGCCTTTCTCTCCACAGGTGTC
CACTCCCAGGTCCAACTGCAGGTCGAGCATGCATCTAGGGCGGCCAATTCCGCCCCTCTCCCTCCCCCCC
CCCTAACGTTACTGGCCGAAGCCGCTTGGAATAAGGCCGGTGTGCGTTTGTCTATATGTGATTTTCCACC
ATATTGCCGTCTTTTGGCAATGTGAGGGCCCGGAAACCTGGCCCTGTCTTCTTGACGAGCATTCCTAGGG
GTCTTTCCCCTCTCGCCAAAGGAATGCAAGGTCTGTTGAATGTCGTGAAGGAAGCAGTTCCTCTGGAAGC
TTCTTGAAGACAAACAACGTCTGTAGCGACCCTTTGCAGGCAGCGGAACCCCCCACCTGGCGACAGGTGC
CTCTGCGGCCAAAAGCCACGTGTATAAGATACACCTGCAAAGGCGGCACAACCCCAGTGCCACGTTGTGA
GTTGGATAGTTGTGGAAAGAGTCAAATGGCTCTCCTCAAGCGTATTCAACAAGGGGCTGAAGGATGCCCA
GAAGGTACCCCATTGTATGGGATCTGATCTGGGGCCTCGGTGCACATGCTTTACATGTGTTTAGTCGAGG
TTAAAAAAACGTCTAGGCCCCCCGAACCACGGGGACGTGGTTTTCCTTTGAAAAACACGATGATAAGCTT
GCCACAACCCACAAGGAGACGACCTTCCATGACCGAGTACAAGCCCACGGTGCGCCTCGCCACCCGCGAC
GACGTCCCCCGGGCCGTACGCACCCTCGCCGCCGCGTTCGCCGACTACCCCGCCACGCGCCACACCGTCG
ACCCGGACCGCCACATCGAGCGGGTCACCGAGCTGCAAGAACTCTTCCTCACGCGCGTCGGGCTCGACAT
CGGCAAGGTGTGGGTCGCGGACGACGGCGCCGCGGTGGCGGTCTGGACCACGCCGGAGAGCGTCGAAGCG
GGGGCGGTGTTCGCCGAGATCGGCCCGCGCATGGCCGAGTTGAGCGGTTCCCGGCTGGCCGCGCAGCAAC
AGATGGAAGGCCTCCTGGCGCCGCACCGGCCCAAGGAGCCCGCGTGGTTCCTGGCCACCGTCGGCGTCTC
GCCCGACCACCAGGGCAAGGGTCTGGGCAGCGCCGTCGTGCTCCCCGGAGTGGAGGCGGCCGAGCGCGCC
GGGGTGCCCGCCTTCCTGGAGACCTCCGCGCCCCGCAACCTCCCCTTCTACGAGCGGCTCGGCTTCACCG
TCACCGCCGACGTCGAGTGCCCGAAGGACCGCGCGACCTGGTGCATGACCCGCAAGCCCGGTGCCTGACG
CCCGCCCCACGACCCGCAGCGCCCGACCGAAAGGAGCGCACGACCCCATGGCTCCGACCGAAGCCGACCC
GGGCGGCCCCGCCGACCCCGCACCCGCCCCCGAGGCCCACCGACTCTAGATAACTGATCATAATCAGCCA
TACCACATTTGTAGAGGTTTTACTTGCTTTAAAAAACCTCCCACACCTCCCCCTGAACCTGAAACATAAA
ATGAATGCAATTGTTGTTGTTAACTTGTTTATTGCAGCTTATAATGGTTACAAATAAAGCAATAGCATCA
CAAATTTCACAAATAAAGCATTTTTTTCACTGCATTCTAGTTGTGGTTTGTCCAAACTCATCAATGTATC
TTAACGCGTCGAGTGCATTCTAGTTGTGGTTTGTCCAAACTCATCAATGTATCTTATCATGTCTGTATAC
CGTCGACCTCTAGCTAGAGCTTGGCGTAATCATGGTCATAGCTGTTTCCTGTGTGAAATTGTTATCCGCT
CACAATTCCACACAACATACGAGCCGGAAGCATAAAGTGTAAAGCCTGGGGTGCCTAATGAGTGAGCTAA
CTCACATTAATTGCGTTGCGCTCACTGCCCGCTTTCCAGTCGGGAAACCTGTCGTGCCAGCTGCATTAAT
GAATCGGCCAACGCGCGGGGAGAGGCGGTTTGCGTATTGGGCGCTCTTCCGCTTCCTCGCTCACTGACTC
GCTGCGCTCGGTCGTTCGGCTGCGGCGAGCGGTATCAGCTCACTCAAAGGCGGTAATACGGTTATCCACA
GAATCAGGGGATAACGCAGGAAAGAACATGTGAGCAAAAGGCCAGCAAAAGGCCAGGAACCGTAAAAAGG
CCGCGTTGCTGGCGTTTTTCCATAGGCTCCGCCCCCCTGACGAGCATCACAAAAATCGACGCTCAAGTCA
GAGGTGGCGAAACCCGACAGGACTATAAAGATACCAGGCGTTTCCCCCTGGAAGCTCCCTCGTGCGCTCT
CCTGTTCCGACCCTGCCGCTTACCGGATACCTGTCCGCCTTTCTCCCTTCGGGAAGCGTGGCGCTTTCTC
AATGCTCACGCTGTAGGTATCTCAGTTCGGTGTAGGTCGTTCGCTCCAAGCTGGGCTGTGTGCACGAACC
CCCCGTTCAGCCCGACCGCTGCGCCTTATCCGGTAACTATCGTCTTGAGTCCAACCCGGTAAGACACGAC
TTATCGCCACTGGCAGCAGCCACTGGTAACAGGATTAGCAGAGCGAGGTATGTAGGCGGTGCTACAGAGT
TCTTGAAGTGGTGGCCTAACTACGGCTACACTAGAAGGACAGTATTTGGTATCTGCGCTCTGCTGAAGCC
AGTTACCTTCGGAAAAAGAGTTGGTAGCTCTTGATCCGGCAAACAAACCACCGCTGGTAGCGGTGGTTTT
TTTGTTTGCAAGCAGCAGATTACGCGCAGAAAAAAAGGATCTCAAGAAGATCCTTTGATCTTTTCTACGG
GGTCTGACGCTCAGTGGAACGAAAACTCACGTTAAGGGATTTTGGTCATGAGATTATCAAAAAGGATCTT
CACCTAGATCCTTTTAAATTAAAAATGAAGTTTTAAATCAATCTAAAGTATATATGAGTAAACTTGGTCT
GACAGTTACCAATGCTTAATCAGTGAGGCACCTATCTCAGCGATCTGTCTATTTCGTTCATCCATAGTTG
CCTGACTCCCCGTCGTGTAGATAACTACGATACGGGAGGGCTTACCATCTGGCCCCAGTGCTGCAATGAT
ACCGCGAGACCCACGCTCACCGGCTCCAGATTTATCAGCAATAAACCAGCCAGCCGGAAGGGCCGAGCGC
AGAAGTGGTCCTGCAACTTTATCCGCCTCCATCCAGTCTATTAATTGTTGCCGGGAAGCTAGAGTAAGTA
GTTCGCCAGTTAATAGTTTGCGCAACGTTGTTGCCATTGCTACAGGCATCGTGGTGTCACGCTCGTCGTT
TGGTATGGCTTCATTCAGCTCCGGTTCCCAACGATCAAGGCGAGTTACATGATCCCCCATGTTGTGCAAA
AAAGCGGTTAGCTCCTTCGGTCCTCCGATCGTTGTCAGAAGTAAGTTGGCCGCAGTGTTATCACTCATGG
TTATGGCAGCACTGCATAATTCTCTTACTGTCATGCCATCCGTAAGATGCTTTTCTGTGACTGGTGAGTA
CTCAACCAAGTCATTCTGAGAATAGTGTATGCGGCGACCGAGTTGCTCTTGCCCGGCGTCAATACGGGAT
AATACCGCGCCACATAGCAGAACTTTAAAAGTGCTCATCATTGGAAAACGTTCTTCGGGGCGAAAACTCT
CAAGGATCTTACCGCTGTTGAGATCCAGTTCGATGTAACCCACTCGTGCACCCAACTGATCTTCAGCATC
TTTTACTTTCACCAGCGTTTCTGGGTGAGCAAAAACAGGAAGGCAAAATGCCGCAAAAAAGGGAATAAGG
GCGACACGGAAATGTTGAATACTCATACTCTTCCTTTTTCAATATTATTGAAGCATTTATCAGGGTTATT
GTCTCATGAGCGGATACATATTTGAATGTATTTAGAAAAATAAACAAATAGGGGTTCCGCGCACATTTCC
CCGAAAAGTGCCACCTGACGTC
Features (pLannotate 1.2.2; 23 found; start..end, strand, type, name):
     36..80      -  misc_feature   bom (fragment): basis of mobility region from pBR322
    235..614     +  enhancer       CMV enhancer: human cytomegalovirus immediate early enhancer
    615..818     +  promoter       CMV promoter: human cytomegalovirus (CMV) immediate early promoter
    814..847     +  LTR            5' LTR (truncated) (fragment): truncated 5' long terminal repeat (LTR) from HIV-1
    863..881     +  promoter       T7 promoter: promoter for bacteriophage T7 RNA polymerase
    958..978     +  CDS            FLAG (fragment): FLAG® epitope tag, followed by an enterokinase cleavage site
   1021..1045    +  protein_bind   attB1: mutant version of attB; recombination site for the Gateway® BP reaction BP Clonase™
   1072..3390    +  CDS            DGCR8: DGCR8_HUMAN - Also known as C22orf12, DGCRK6. Experimental evidence at protein level: Swiss-Prot protein existence level 1. Component of the microprocessor complex that acts as a RNA- and heme-binding protein that is involved in the initial step of microRNA (miRNA) biogenesis. Component of the microprocessor complex that is required to process primary miRNA transcripts (pri-miRNAs) to release precursor miRNA (pre-miRNA) in the nucleus. Within the microprocessor complex, DGCR8 function as a molecular anchor necessary for the recognition of pri-miRNA at dsRNA-ssRNA junction and directs DROSHA to
   3417..3441    -  protein_bind   attB2: mutant version of attB; recombination site for the Gateway® BP reaction BP Clonase™
   3494..3535    +  CDS            V5 tag: epitope tag from simian virus 5
   3616..3845    +  intron         chimeric intron: chimera between introns from adenovirus and immunoglobulin heavy chain genes
   4014..4476    +  misc_feature   IRES: internal ribosome entry site (IRES) of the encephalomyocarditis virus (EMCV)
   4509..5108    +  CDS            PuroR: puromycin N-acetyltransferase; pac from Streptomyces; confers resistance to puromycin
   5235..5319    +  CDS            large T antigen (fragment): large T antigen from SV40 (simian virus 40)
   5342..5463    +  polyA_signal   SV40 poly(A) signal: SV40 polyadenylation signal
   5474..5525    +  polyA_signal   SV40 poly(A) signal (fragment): SV40 polyadenylation signal
   5589..5605    -  protein_bind   lac operator: The lac repressor binds to the lac operator to inhibit transcription in E. coli. This inhibition can be relieved by adding lactose or isopropyl-β-D-thiogalactopyranoside (IPTG). lac repressor encoded by lacI
   5613..5643    -  promoter       lac promoter: promoter for the E. coli lac operon
   5658..5679    -  protein_bind   CAP binding site: CAP binding activates transcription in the presence of cAMP. E. coli catabolite activator protein
   5692..5784    -  CDS            lacI (fragment): lac repressor; lacI; The lac repressor binds to the lac operator to inhibit transcription in E. coli. This inhibition can be relieved by adding lactose or isopropyl-β-D-thiogalactopyranoside (IPTG).
   5967..6555    -  rep_origin     ori: high-copy-number ColE1/pMB1/pBR322/pUC origin of replication
   6726..7586    -  CDS            AmpR: β-lactamase; bla; confers resistance to ampicillin, carbenicillin, and related antibiotics
   7587..7691    -  promoter       AmpR promoter: bla
