[The description below was written by a language model from this plasmid's Addgene catalogue record and pLannotate feature annotations shown in this document.]
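Description:
pFLAG/HA-DGCR8 is a mammalian expression plasmid carrying the human DGCR8 coding sequence fused to N-terminal FLAG and HA epitope tags. The catalogue does not name the backbone, but the annotated 7.7 kb sequence shows a high-copy ColE1/pUC-type origin and a β-lactamase gene for ampicillin selection in E. coli, along with remnants of lac regulatory sequence typical of cloning-vector ancestry. Expression in mammalian cells is driven by the CMV immediate-early enhancer and promoter, and a T7 promoter lies just downstream.

The DGCR8 open reading frame is flanked by attB1 and attB2 sites, the sequences left by Gateway recombination, although the catalogue lists the cloning method as restriction enzyme. A FLAG tag fragment is annotated upstream of attB1. The HA tag listed in the catalogue was not picked up by the automated annotation. A V5 tag sequence is detected after attB2, but the record does not say whether it is in frame or translated, and the catalogue does not list it as a tag. Downstream of the insert are a chimeric intron, an EMCV IRES and the puromycin N-acetyltransferase gene, followed by SV40 polyadenylation signals. This arrangement produces a single bicistronic transcript in which puromycin resistance is translated from the same mRNA as the tagged protein, linking drug selection to DGCR8 expression and supporting selection of stable cell populations.

DGCR8 is the RNA-binding partner of Drosha in the microprocessor complex, which cleaves primary miRNA transcripts into precursor miRNAs in the nucleus. The associated publication concerns the requirement for DGCR8 in miRNA biogenesis. The dual FLAG/HA tag suits detection and affinity purification of DGCR8 and its associated factors.
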