Addgene plasmid #10921: pFLAG/HA-DGCR8
Depositing lab: Thomas Tuschl. Depositing organization: Rockefeller University. Publication: The human DiGeorge syndrome critical region gene 8 and Its D. melanogaster homolog are required for miRNA biogenesis. Landthaler M, Yalcin A, Tuschl T. Curr Biol. 2004 Dec 14. 14(23):2162-7. 10.1016/j.cub.2004.11.001 PubMed 15589161.
Backbone
  Vector backbone: N/A
  Backbone size w/o insert (bp): 5283
  Vector type: Mammalian Expression
  Selectable markers: Puromycin
Growth in bacteria
  Bacterial resistance: Ampicillin, 100 μg/mL
  Growth temperature: 37°C
  Growth strain: DH5alpha
  Copy number: High Copy
Gene/Insert
  Gene/Insert name: DGCR8
  Species: H. sapiens (human)
  Insert size (bp): 2439
  GenBank ID: NM_022720
  Entrez Gene: DGCR8 (a.k.a. C22orf12, DGCRK6, Gy1, pasha)
  Tag / fusion protein: FLAG (N terminal on insert); HA (N terminal on insert)
  Cloning method: Restriction Enzyme
  Sequencing primers: 5′ CMV-F
Terms and licenses: Academic/Nonprofit Terms; Industry Terms: Not Available to Industry
How to cite: pFLAG/HA-DGCR8 was a gift from Thomas Tuschl (Addgene plasmid # 10921 ; http://n2t.net/addgene:10921 ; RRID:Addgene_10921)
