>Addgene plasmid #10921 | pFLAG/HA-DGCR8 | addgene partial sequence | sequence record 62241 | CMV-F 5'-CGCAAATGGGCGGTAGGCGTG-3'
TAAGCAGAGCTCTCTGGCTAACTAGAGAACCCACTGCTTACTGGCTTATCGAAATTAATACGACTCACTA
TAGGGAGACCCAAGCTTGGTACCGAGCTCGGATCGATCCATCGATAGTGTGGTGGAATTCTGATCGCCGC
CGCCATGGACTACAAGGACGACGATGACAAGTACCCTTATGACGTGCCCGATTACGCTTTGAACCAGATA
TCAACAAGTTTGTACAAAAAAGCAGGCTCCACCATGGGAACCAATTCAGTCGACATGGAGACAGATGAGA
GCCCCTCTCCGCTCCCGTGTGGGCCCGCAGGAGAAGCGGTGATGGAGAGCCGAGCTCGCCCCTTCCAAGC
GCTGCCCCGTGAGCAGTCTCCACCACCTCCCCTGCAAACGTCCAGTGGTGCAGAGGTAATGGACGTTGGC
TCTGGTGGTGATGGACAGTCCGAACTCCCTGCTGAGGACCCCTTCAACTTCTACGGAGCTTCTCTTCTCT
CCAAAGGATCCTTCTCTAAGGGCCGCCTCCTCATAGACCCGAACTGTAGTGGCCACAGCCCGCGCACCGC
CCGGCACGCACCTGCGGTCCGGAAGTTCTCCCCTGACCTTAAGTTGCTTAAGGATGTAAAGATTAGCGTG
AGCTTTACCGAGAGCTGCAGGAGTAAGGACAGGAAGGTGCTGTACACAGGAGCAGAGCGCGACGTGCGGG
CGGAGTGCGGTCTGCTCCTTAGCCCTGTCAGTGGGGACGTGCATGCTTGTCCCTTTGGCGGGAGTGTTGG
TGACGGGGTAGGCATAGGGGGTGAGAGTGCTGATAAGAAGGATGAGGAGAATGAGCTGGATCAGGAAAAG
AGAGTGGAGTATGCAGTGCTCGATGAGTTAGAAGATTTTACTGACAATTTGGAGCTAGATGAAGAAGGAG
CA
